Addgene plasmid #239411: pKDEL-mScarlet3-H (aka mYongHong)
Purpose: Expresses mScarlet3-H (aka mYongHong) localized to ER in mammalian cells
Depositing lab: Zhifei Fu. Publication: A highly stable monomeric red fluorescent protein for advanced microscopy. Xiong H, Chang Q, Ding J, Wang S, Zhang W, Li Y, Wu Y, Lin P, Yang C, Liu M, Fang G, Yang Y, Xie J, Qi D, Jiang T, Fu W, Hu F, Chen Y, Yue R, Li Y, Cui Y, Li M, Fan S, Yang Y, Xu Y, Li D, Zhang F, Zhao H, Wu C, Zheng Q, Piatkevich KD, Fu Z. Nat Methods. 2025 Apr 17. doi: 10.1038/s41592-025-02676-5. PubMed 40247125.
Backbone
  Vector backbone: pN1
  Vector type: Mammalian Expression
Growth in bacteria
  Bacterial resistance: Kanamycin, 50 μg/mL
  Growth temperature: 37°C
  Growth strain: DH5alpha
  Copy number: High Copy
Gene/Insert
  Gene/Insert name: mScarlet3-H-KDEL (alt name: mYongHong-KDEL)
  Species: Synthetic
  Mutation: M163H in mScarlet3
  Promoter: CMV
  Cloning method: Restriction Enzyme; 5′ cloning site unknown (unknown if destroyed)
Terms and licenses: Academic/Nonprofit Terms; Industry Terms: Not Available to Industry
How to cite: pKDEL-mScarlet3-H (aka mYongHong) was a gift from Zhifei Fu (Addgene plasmid # 239411 ; http://n2t.net/addgene:239411 ; RRID:Addgene_239411)
