[The description below was written by a language model from this plasmid's Addgene catalogue record and pLannotate feature annotations shown in this document.]
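Description:
pKDEL-mScarlet3-H (also called mYongHong) is a 4.7 kb mammalian expression plasmid built on a pN1-type backbone. It drives production of an endoplasmic reticulum-localized red fluorescent protein. It replicates in E. coli from a high-copy ColE1/pUC origin and also carries an f1 phage origin. Selection relies on a single Tn5 NeoR/KanR (aminoglycoside phosphotransferase) gene placed behind tandem bacterial (bla) and SV40 early promoters and terminated by the HSV TK polyadenylation signal. This arrangement gives kanamycin resistance in bacteria and would allow G418 selection in transfected mammalian cells. The short ble, bGH poly(A) and SV40 large T antigen hits in the automated annotation are fragmentary matches that most likely reflect backbone sequence rather than functional elements.

The payload is a synthetic mScarlet3-H-KDEL open reading frame expressed from the human CMV immediate-early enhancer and promoter and followed by the SV40 polyadenylation signal. mScarlet3-H is mScarlet3 carrying an M163H substitution, and the associated publication describes it as a highly stable monomeric red fluorescent protein for advanced microscopy. The annotation tool labels the coding region as a fragment of the related mScarlet-2I, which reflects sequence similarity within the mScarlet family. KDEL is the canonical C-terminal ER retrieval motif that returns lumenal proteins from the Golgi to the ER. An N-terminal signal peptide would normally be needed for ER entry, but neither the catalogue fields nor the feature table identifies one. The unannotated stretch between the promoter and the fluorescent protein match may contain one. The plasmid is intended for transfection into mammalian cells to label the ER for fluorescence imaging.
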