Features (pLannotate 1.2.2; 14 found; start..end, strand, type, name):
     66..170     +  promoter       AmpR promoter: bla
    172..529     +  promoter       SV40 promoter: SV40 enhancer and early promoter
    564..1358    +  CDS            NeoR/KanR: aminoglycoside phosphotransferase from Tn5; aph(3')-II (or nptII); confers resistance to neomycin, kanamycin, and G418 (Geneticin®)
   1379..1531    +  CDS            ble (fragment): BLE_KLEPN - Experimental evidence at protein level: Swiss-Prot protein existence level 1. Binding protein with a strong affinity to the bleomycin family of antibiotics. Binds to CL990; an antimitotic-antibiotic compound. From Klebsiella pneumoniae.
   1590..1637    +  polyA_signal   HSV TK poly(A) signal: herpes simplex virus thymidine kinase polyadenylation signal (Cole and Stacy, 1985)
   1728..1744    -  polyA_signal   bGH poly(A) signal (fragment): bovine growth hormone polyadenylation signal
   1966..2554    +  rep_origin     ori: high-copy-number ColE1/pMB1/pBR322/pUC origin of replication
   2729..3032    +  enhancer       CMV enhancer: human cytomegalovirus immediate early enhancer
   3033..3236    +  promoter       CMV promoter: human cytomegalovirus (CMV) immediate early promoter
   3331..4001    +  CDS            mScarlet-2I (fragment): mScarlet-I derivative in which the N- and C-termini have been modified to reduce cytotoxicity (Valbuena et al., 2020) preserves the original mammalian codon optimization
   4039..4075    +  misc_feature   MCS (fragment): multiple cloning site
   4092..4176    +  CDS            large T antigen (fragment): large T antigen from SV40 (simian virus 40)
   4199..4320    +  polyA_signal   SV40 poly(A) signal: SV40 polyadenylation signal
   4354..39      -  rep_origin     f1 ori (across the origin) (sequence partly withheld): f1 bacteriophage origin of replication; arrow indicates direction of (+) strand synthesis
>Addgene plasmid #239411 | pKDEL-mScarlet3-H (aka mYongHong) | addgene full sequence | sequence record 481808 | Addgene NGS Result
[39 nt withheld, positions 1-39]
CAGGTGGCACTTTTCGGGGAAATGTGCGCGGAACCCCTATTTGTTTATTTTTCTAAATACATTCAAATAT
GTATCCGCTCATGAGACAATAACCCTGATAAATGCTTCAATAATATTGAAAAAGGAAGAGTCCTGAGGCG
GAAAGAACCAGCTGTGGAATGTGTGTCAGTTAGGGTGTGGAAAGTCCCCAGGCTCCCCAGCAGGCAGAAG
TATGCAAAGCATGCATCTCAATTAGTCAGCAACCAGGTGTGGAAAGTCCCCAGGCTCCCCAGCAGGCAGA
AGTATGCAAAGCATGCATCTCAATTAGTCAGCAACCATAGTCCCGCCCCTAACTCCGCCCATCCCGCCCC
TAACTCCGCCCAGTTCCGCCCATTCTCCGCCCCATGGCTGACTAATTTTTTTTATTTATGCAGAGGCCGA
GGCCGCCTCGGCCTCTGAGCTATTCCAGAAGTAGTGAGGAGGCTTTTTTGGAGGCCTAGGCTTTTGCAAA
GATCGATCAAGAGACAGGATGAGGATCGTTTCGCATGATTGAACAAGATGGATTGCACGCAGGTTCTCCG
GCCGCTTGGGTGGAGAGGCTATTCGGCTATGACTGGGCACAACAGACAATCGGCTGCTCTGATGCCGCCG
TGTTCCGGCTGTCAGCGCAGGGGCGCCCGGTTCTTTTTGTCAAGACCGACCTGTCCGGTGCCCTGAATGA
ACTGCAAGACGAGGCAGCGCGGCTATCGTGGCTGGCCACGACGGGCGTTCCTTGCGCAGCTGTGCTCGAC
GTTGTCACTGAAGCGGGAAGGGACTGGCTGCTATTGGGCGAAGTGCCGGGGCAGGATCTCCTGTCATCTC
ACCTTGCTCCTGCCGAGAAAGTATCCATCATGGCTGATGCAATGCGGCGGCTGCATACGCTTGATCCGGC
TACCTGCCCATTCGACCACCAAGCGAAACATCGCATCGAGCGAGCACGTACTCGGATGGAAGCCGGTCTT
GTCGATCAGGATGATCTGGACGAAGAGCATCAGGGGCTCGCGCCAGCCGAACTGTTCGCCAGGCTCAAGG
CGAGCATGCCCGACGGCGAGGATCTCGTCGTGACCCATGGCGATGCCTGCTTGCCGAATATCATGGTGGA
AAATGGCCGCTTTTCTGGATTCATCGACTGTGGCCGGCTGGGTGTGGCGGACCGCTATCAGGACATAGCG
TTGGCTACCCGTGATATTGCTGAAGAGCTTGGCGGCGAATGGGCTGACCGCTTCCTCGTGCTTTACGGTA
TCGCCGCTCCCGATTCGCAGCGCATCGCCTTCTATCGCCTTCTTGACGAGTTCTTCTGAGCGGGACTCTG
GGGTTCGAAATGACCGACCAAGCGACGCCCAACCTGCCATCACGAGATTTCGATTCCACCGCCGCCTTCT
ATGAAAGGTTGGGCTTCGGAATCGTTTTCCGGGACGCCGGCTGGATGATCCTCCAGCGCGGGGATCTCAT
GCTGGAGTTCTTCGCCCACCCTAGGGGGAGGCTAACTGAAACACGGAAGGAGACAATACCGGAAGGAACC
CGCGCTATGACGGCAATAAAAAGACAGAATAAAACGCACGGTGTTGGGTCGTTTGTTCATAAACGCGGGG
TTCGGTCCCAGGGCTGGCACTCTGTCGATACCCCACCGAGACCCCATTGGGGCCAATACGCCCGCGTTTC
TTCCTTTTCCCCACCCCACCCCCCAAGTTCGGGTGAAGGCCCAGGGCTCGCAGCCAACGTCGGGGCGGCA
GGCCCTGCCATAGCCTCAGGTTACTCATATATACTTTAGATTGATTTAAAACTTCATTTTTAATTTAAAA
GGATCTAGGTGAAGATCCTTTTTGATAATCTCATGACCAAAATCCCTTAACGTGAGTTTTCGTTCCACTG
AGCGTCAGACCCCGTAGAAAAGATCAAAGGATCTTCTTGAGATCCTTTTTTTCTGCGCGTAATCTGCTGC
TTGCAAACAAAAAAACCACCGCTACCAGCGGTGGTTTGTTTGCCGGATCAAGAGCTACCAACTCTTTTTC
CGAAGGTAACTGGCTTCAGCAGAGCGCAGATACCAAATACTGTTCTTCTAGTGTAGCCGTAGTTAGGCCA
CCACTTCAAGAACTCTGTATCACCGCCTACATACCTCGCTCTGCTAATCCTGTTACCAGTGGCTGCTGCC
AGTGGCGATAAGTCGTGTCTTACCGGGTTGGACTCAAGACGATAGTTACCGGATAAGGCGCAGCGGTCGG
GCTGAACGGGGGGTTCGTGCACACAGCCCAGCTTGGAGCGAACGACCTACACCGAACTGAGATACCTACA
GCGTGAGCTATGAGAAAGCGCCACGCTTCCCGAAGGGAGAAAGGCGGACAGGTATCCGGTAAGCGGCAGG
GTCGGAACAGGAGAGCGCACGAGGGAGCTTCCAGGGGGAAACGCCTGGTATCTTTATAGTCCTGTCGGGT
TTCGCCACCTCTGACTTGAGCGTCGATTTTTGTGATGCTCGTCAGGGGGGCGGAGCCTATGGAAAAACGC
CAGCAACGCGGCCTTTTTACGGTTCCTGGCCTTTTGCTGGCCTTTTGCTCACATGTTCTTTCCTGCGTTA
TCCCCTGATTCTGTGGATAACCGTATTACCGCCATGCATTAGTTATTAATAGTAATCAATTACGGGGTCA
TTAGTTCATAGCCCATATATGGAGTTCCGCGTTACATAACTTACGGTAAATGGCCCGCCTGGCTGACCGC
CCAACGACCCCCGCCCATTGACGTCAATAATGACGTATGTTCCCATAGTAACGCCAATAGGGACTTTCCA
TTGACGTCAATGGGTGGAGTATTTACGGTAAACTGCCCACTTGGCAGTACATCAAGTGTATCATATGCCA
AGTACGCCCCCTATTGACGTCAATGACGGTAAATGGCCCGCCTGGCATTATGCCCAGTACATGACCTTAT
GGGACTTTCCTACTTGGCAGTACATCTACGTATTAGTCATCGCTATTACCATGGTGATGCGGTTTTGGCA
GTACATCAATGGGCGTGGATAGCGGTTTGACTCACGGGGATTTCCAAGTCTCCACCCCATTGACGTCAAT
GGGAGTTTGTTTTGGCACCAAAATCAACGGGACTTTCCAAAATGTCGTAACAACTCCGCCCCATTGACGC
AAATGGGCGGTAGGCGTGTACGGTGGGAGGTCTATATAAGCAGAGCTGGTTTAGTGAACCGTCAGATCCG
CTAGCATGCTGCTATCCGTGCCGTTGCTGCTCGGCCTCCTCGGCCTGGCCGTCGCCGCACCGGTCGCCAC
CATGGATAGCACCGAGGCAGTGATCAAGGAGTTCATGCGGTTCAAGGTGCACATGGAGGGCTCCATGAAC
GGCCACGAGTTCGAGATCGAGGGCGAGGGCGAGGGCCGCCCCTACGAGGGCACCCAGACCGCCAAGCTGA
GGGTGACCAAGGGTGGCCCCCTGCCCTTCTCCTGGGACATCCTGTCCCCTCAGTTCATGTACGGCTCCAG
GGCCTTCACGAAGCACCCCGCCGACATCCCCGACTACTGGAAGCAGTCCTTCCCCGAGGGCTTCAAGTGG
GAGCGCGTGATGAACTTCGAGGACGGCGGCGCCGTGTCCGTGGCCCAGGACACCTCCCTGGAGGACGGCA
CCCTGATCTACAAGGTGAAGCTCCGCGGCACCAACTTCCCTCCTGACGGCCCCGTAATGCAGAAGAAGAC
AATGGGCTGGGAAGCATCCACCGAGCGGTTGTACCCCGAGGACGTCGTGCTGAAGGGCGACATTAAGCAT
GCCCTGCGCCTGAAGGACGGCGGCCGGTACCTGGCGGACTTCAAGACCACCTACAGGGCCAAGAAGCCCG
TGCAGATGCCCGGCGCCTTCAACATCGACCGCAAGTTGGACATCACATCCCACAACGAGGACTACACCGT
GGTGGAACAGTACGAACGCTCCGTGGCCCGCCACTCCACCGGCGGCTCCGGTGGCTCCTCCGGAAAGGAC
GAGCTGTAAGAATTCTGCAGTCGACGGTACCGCGGGCCCGGGATCCACCGGATCTAGATAACTGATCATA
ATCAGCCATACCACATTTGTAGAGGTTTTACTTGCTTTAAAAAACCTCCCACACCTCCCCCTGAACCTGA
AACATAAAATGAATGCAATTGTTGTTGTTAACTTGTTTATTGCAGCTTATAATGGTTACAAATAAAGCAA
TAGCATCACAAATTTCACAAATAAAGCATTTTTTTCACTGCATTCTAGTTGTGGTTTGTCCAAACTCATC
AATGTATCTTAAGGCGTAAATTGTAAGCGTTAATATTTTGTTAAAATTCGCGTTAAATTTTTGTTAAATC
AGCTCATTTTTTAACCAATAGGCCGAAATCGGCAAAATCCCTTATAAATCAAAAGAATAGACCGAGATAG
GGT
[37 nt withheld, positions 4453-4489]
AAAGAACGTGGACTCCAACGTCAAAGG
[49 nt withheld, positions 4517-4565]
T
[91 nt withheld, positions 4567-4657]
G
[85 nt withheld, positions 4659-4743]
